Addgene plasmid #66843: pET28c-F30-2xdBroccoli
Purpose: Expresses two dimeric Broccoli aptamers in the F30 scaffold in bacterial cells
Depositing lab: Samie Jaffrey. Depositing organization: Cornell University. Publication: RNA Imaging with Dimeric Broccoli in Live Bacterial and Mammalian Cells. Filonov GS, Jaffrey SR. Curr Protoc Chem Biol. 2016 Mar 16;8(1):1-28. doi: 10.1002/9780470559277.ch150174. PubMed 26995352.
Backbone
  Vector backbone: pET-28c
  Backbone manufacturer: Novagen
  Backbone size w/o insert (bp): 5215
  Total vector size (bp): 5449
  Vector type: Bacterial Expression
Growth in bacteria
  Bacterial resistance: Kanamycin, 50 μg/mL
  Growth temperature: 37°C
  Growth strain: DH5alpha
  Copy number: Unknown
Gene/Insert
  Gene/Insert name: Two dimeric Broccoli aptamers in the F30 scaffold
  Species: Synthetic
  Insert size (bp): 234
  Promoter: T7
  Cloning method: Restriction Enzyme; 5′ cloning site BglII (not destroyed); 3′ cloning site NheI (not destroyed)
  Sequencing primers: 5′ T7
Terms and licenses: Academic/Nonprofit Terms; Industry Terms: Not Available to Industry
How to cite: pET28c-F30-2xdBroccoli was a gift from Samie Jaffrey (Addgene plasmid # 66843 ; http://n2t.net/addgene:66843 ; RRID:Addgene_66843)
