[The description below was written by a language model from this plasmid's Addgene catalogue record and the feature table of its GenBank file.]
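Description:
pET28c-F30-2xdBroccoli is a bacterial expression plasmid built on the Novagen pET-28c backbone, designed to produce a non-coding fluorogenic RNA rather than a protein. It replicates in E. coli from a ColE1/pBR322-type origin. The bom mobility region and the rop gene are retained, and rop normally holds such plasmids at a lower copy number, although the catalogue lists copy number as unknown. Selection is by kanamycin through the aph(3')-Ia aminoglycoside phosphotransferase gene. An f1 phage origin is also present, as is a lacI cassette with its own promoter. No lac operator is annotated next to the T7 promoter, so the record does not show whether the plasmid-borne repressor acts directly on the insert's transcription.

The payload is a 234 bp synthetic insert cloned between BglII and NheI sites. It encodes two dimeric Broccoli aptamers embedded in the F30 scaffold, an engineered RNA scaffold used to present aptamers in a stably folded form. The insert itself is not annotated in the feature table, but it corresponds to the interval between the T7 promoter and the first of two annotated T7 terminators. The first terminator likely ends the aptamer transcript. The 6xHis tag sequence and the second T7 terminator lie downstream of it, appear to be leftovers from the pET-28 backbone, and are not expected to contribute to the product. Expression depends on a host that supplies T7 RNA polymerase. Broccoli aptamers fluoresce green on binding a cognate small-molecule fluorophore, and placing four Broccoli units in one transcript is intended to give a brighter signal. The construct is used for RNA imaging and as a fluorescent RNA reporter in live bacterial cells. The sequence record (5445 bp) differs by a few bases from the catalogue size (5449 bp).
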