LOCUS       Exported 5445 bp ds-DNA circular SYN 12-MAY-2021
DEFINITION  Expresses two dimeric Broccoli aptamers in the F30 scaffold in
            bacterial cells.
ACCESSION   .
VERSION     .
KEYWORDS    pET28c-F30-2xdBroccoli
SOURCE      synthetic DNA construct
  ORGANISM  synthetic DNA construct
REFERENCE   1 (bases 1 to 5445)
  TITLE     Two dimeric Broccoli aptamers in the F30 scaffold for expression in
            bacterial and mammalian cells
  JOURNAL   Unpublished
REFERENCE   2 (bases 1 to 5445)
  AUTHORS   .
  TITLE     Direct Submission
  JOURNAL   Exported May 12, 2021 from SnapGene Server 1.1.58
            http://www.snapgene.com
FEATURES             Location/Qualifiers
     source          1..5445
                     /organism="synthetic DNA construct"
                     /mol_type="other DNA"
     rep_origin      12..467
                     /direction=RIGHT
                     /label=f1 ori
                     /note="f1 bacteriophage origin of replication; arrow
                     indicates direction of (+) strand synthesis"
     primer_bind     complement(99..118)
                     /label=F1ori-R
                     /note="F1 origin, reverse primer"
     primer_bind     309..330
                     /label=F1ori-F
                     /note="F1 origin, forward primer"
     CDS             complement(559..1374)
                     /codon_start=1
                     /gene="aph(3')-Ia"
                     /product="aminoglycoside phosphotransferase"
                     /label=KanR
                     /note="confers resistance to kanamycin in bacteria or G418
                     (Geneticin(R)) in eukaryotes"
                     /translation="MSHIQRETSCSRPRLNSNMDADLYGYKWARDNVGQSGATIYRLYG
                     KPDAPELFLKHGKGSVANDVTDEMVRLNWLTEFMPLPTIKHFIRTPDDAWLLTTAIPGK
                     TAFQVLEEYPDSGENIVDALAVFLRRLHSIPVCNCPFNSDRVFRLAQAQSRMNNGLVDA
                     SDFDDERNGWPVEQVWKEMHKLLPFSPDSVVTHGDFSLDNLIFDEGKLIGCIDVGRVGI
                     ADRYQDLAILWNCLGEFSPSLQKRLFQKYGIDNPDMNKLQFHLMLDEFF"
     primer_bind     1282..1301
                     /label=Kan-R
                     /note="Kanamycin resistance gene, reverse primer"
     primer_bind     1366..1385
                     /label=pENTR-R
                     /note="pENTR vectors, reverse primer"
     rep_origin      1496..2084
                     /direction=RIGHT
                     /label=ori
                     /note="high-copy-number ColE1/pMB1/pBR322/pUC origin of
                     replication"
     primer_bind     1985..2004
                     /label=pBR322ori-F
                     /note="pBR322 origin, forward primer"
     primer_bind     2238..2255
                     /label=L4440
                     /note="L4440 vector, forward primer"
     misc_feature    2270..2409
                     /label=bom
                     /note="basis of mobility region from pBR322"
     primer_bind     complement(2335..2354)
                     /label=pRS-marker
                     /note="pRS vectors, use to sequence yeast selectable
                     marker"
     primer_bind     2495..2517
                     /label=pGEX 3'
                     /note="pGEX vectors, reverse primer"
     CDS             complement(2511..2702)
                     /codon_start=1
                     /gene="rop"
                     /product="Rop protein, which maintains plasmids at low copy
                     number"
                     /label=rop
                     /translation="MTKQEKTALNMARFIRSQTLTLLEKLNELDADEQADICESLHDHA
                     DELYRSCLARFGDDGENL"
     CDS             complement(3511..4593)
                     /codon_start=1
                     /gene="lacI"
                     /product="lac repressor"
                     /label=lacI
                     /note="The lac repressor binds to the lac operator to
                     inhibit transcription in E. coli. This inhibition can be
                     relieved by adding lactose or
                     isopropyl-beta-D-thiogalactopyranoside (IPTG)."
                     /translation="MKPVTLYDVAEYAGVSYQTVSRVVNQASHVSAKTREKVEAAMAEL
                     NYIPNRVAQQLAGKQSLLIGVATSSLALHAPSQIVAAIKSRADQLGASVVVSMVERSGV
                     EACKAAVHNLLAQRVSGLIINYPLDDQDAIAVEAACTNVPALFLDVSDQTPINSIIFSH
                     EDGTRLGVEHLVALGHQQIALLAGPLSSVSARLRLAGWHKYLTRNQIQPIAEREGDWSA
                     MSGFQQTMQMLNEGIVPTAMLVANDQMALGAMRAITESGLRVGADISVVGYDDTEDSSC
                     YIPPLTTIKQDFRLLGQTSVDRLLQLSQGQAVKGNQLLPVSLVKRKTTLAPNTQTASPR
                     ALADSLMQLARQVSRLESGQ"
     primer_bind     4555..4574
                     /label=LacI-R
                     /note="LacI, reverse primer"
     promoter        complement(4594..4671)
                     /gene="lacI"
                     /label=lacI promoter
     primer_bind     4877..4896
                     /label=pBRrevBam
                     /note="pBR322 vectors, tet region, downstream of BamHI,
                     reverse primer"
     primer_bind     4980..4999
                     /label=T7
                     /note="T7 promoter, forward primer"
     promoter        4980..4998
                     /label=T7 promoter
                     /note="promoter for bacteriophage T7 RNA polymerase"
     terminator      5235..5282
                     /label=T7 terminator
                     /note="transcription terminator for bacteriophage T7 RNA
                     polymerase"
     CDS             5289..5306
                     /codon_start=1
                     /product="6xHis affinity tag"
                     /label=6xHis
                     /translation="HHHHHH"
     primer_bind     complement(5359..5377)
                     /label=T7 Term
                     /note="T7 terminator, reverse primer"
     terminator      5373..5420
                     /label=T7 terminator
                     /note="transcription terminator for bacteriophage T7 RNA
                     polymerase"
ORIGIN
        1 tggcgaatgg gnnnnnnnnn nnnnnnnnnn nnnnnnnnnn nnnnnnnnnn nnnnnnnnnn
       61 nnnnnnnnnn nnnnnnnnnn nnnnnnnnnn nnnnnnnnnn nnnnnnnnnn nnnnnnnnnn
      121 nnnnnnnnnn nnnnncnnnn nnnnnnnnnn nnnnnnnnnn nnnnnnnnnn nnnnnnnnnn
      181 nnnnnnnnnn nnnnnnnnnn nnnnnnnnnn nnnnnnnnnn nnnnnnnann nnnnnnnnnn
      241 nnnnnnnnnn nnnnnnnnnn nnnnnnnnnn nnnnnnncct ttgacgttgg agtccacgtt
      301 ctttnnnnnn nnnnnnnnnn nnnnnnnnnn nnnnnnnnnn naccctatct cggtctattc
      361 ttttgattta taagggattt tgccgatttc ggcctattgg ttaaaaaatg agctgattta
      421 acaaaaattt aacgcgaatt ttaacaaaat attaacgctt acaatttagg tggcactttt
      481 cggggaaatg tgcgcggaac ccctatttgt ttatttttct aaatacattc aaatatgtat
      541 ccgctcatga attaattctt agaaaaactc atcgagcatc aaatgaaact gcaatttatt
      601 catatcagga ttatcaatac catatttttg aaaaagccgt ttctgtaatg aaggagaaaa
      661 ctcaccgagg cagttccata ggatggcaag atcctggtat cggtctgcga ttccgactcg
      721 tccaacatca atacaaccta ttaatttccc ctcgtcaaaa ataaggttat caagtgagaa
      781 atcaccatga gtgacgactg aatccggtga gaatggcaaa agtttatgca tttctttcca
      841 gacttgttca acaggccagc cattacgctc gtcatcaaaa tcactcgcat caaccaaacc
      901 gttattcatt cgtgattgcg cctgagcgag acgaaatacg cgatcgctgt taaaaggaca
      961 attacaaaca ggaatcgaat gcaaccggcg caggaacact gccagcgcat caacaatatt
     1021 ttcacctgaa tcaggatatt cttctaatac ctggaatgct gttttcccgg ggatcgcagt
     1081 ggtgagtaac catgcatcat caggagtacg gataaaatgc ttgatggtcg gaagaggcat
     1141 aaattccgtc agccagttta gtctgaccat ctcatctgta acatcattgg caacgctacc
     1201 tttgccatgt ttcagaaaca actctggcgc atcgggcttc ccatacaatc gatagattgt
     1261 cgcacctgat tgcccgacat tatcgcgagc ccatttatac ccatataaat cagcatccat
     1321 gttggaattt aatcgcggcc tagagcaaga cgtttcccgt tgaatatggc tcataacacc
     1381 ccttgtatta ctgtttatgt aagcagacag ttttattgtt catgaccaaa atcccttaac
     1441 gtgagttttc gttccactga gcgtcagacc ccgtagaaaa gatcaaagga tcttcttgag
     1501 atcctttttt tctgcgcgta atctgctgct tgcaaacaaa aaaaccaccg ctaccagcgg
     1561 tggtttgttt gccggatcaa gagctaccaa ctctttttcc gaaggtaact ggcttcagca
     1621 gagcgcagat accaaatact gtycttctag tgtagccgta gttaggccac cacttcaaga
     1681 actctgtagc accgcctaca tacctcgctc tgctaatcct gttaccagtg gctgctgcca
     1741 gtggcgataa gtcgtgtctt accgggttgg actcaagacg atagttaccg gataaggcgc
     1801 agcggtcggg ctgaacgggg ggttcgtgca cacagcccag cttggagcga acgacctaca
     1861 ccgaactgag atacctacag cgtgagctat gagaaagcgc cacgcttccc gaagggagaa
     1921 aggcggacag gtatccggta agcggcaggg tcggaacagg agagcgcacg agggagcttc
     1981 cagggggaaa cgcctggtat ctttatagtc ctgtcgggtt tcgccacctc tgacttgagc
     2041 gtcgattttt gtgatgctcg tcaggggggc ggagcctatg gaaaaacgcc agcaacgcgg
     2101 cctttttacg gttcctggcc ttttgctggc cttttgctca catgttcttt cctgcgttat
     2161 cccctgattc tgtggataac cgtattaccg cctttgagtg agctgatacc gctcgccgca
     2221 gccgaacgac cgagcgcagc gagtcagtga gcgaggaagc ggaagagcgc ctgatgcggt
     2281 attttctcct tacgcatctg tgcggtattt cacaccgcaa tggtgcactc tcagtacaat
     2341 ctgctctgat gccgcatagt taagccagta tacactccgc tatcgctacg tgactgggtc
     2401 atggctgcgc cccgacaccc gccaacaccc gctgacgcgc cctgacgggc ttgtctgctc
     2461 ccggcatccg cttacagaca agctgtgacc gtctccggga gctgcatgtg tcagaggttt
     2521 tcaccgtcat caccgaaacg cgcgaggcag ctgcggtaaa gctcatcagc gtggtcgtga
     2581 agcgattcac agatgtctgc ctgttcatcc gcgtccagct cgttgagttt ctccagaagc
     2641 gttaatgtct ggcttctgat aaagcgggcc atgttaaggg cggttttttc ctgtttggtc
     2701 actgatgcct ccgtgtaagg gggatttctg ttcatggggg taatgatacc gatgaaacga
     2761 gagaggatgc tcacgatacg ggttactgat gatgaacatg cccggttact ggaacgttgt
     2821 gagggtaaac aactggcggt atggatgcgg cgggaccaga gaaaaatcac tcagggtcaa
     2881 tgccagcgct tcgttaatac agatgtaggt gttccacagg gtagccagca gcatcctgcg
     2941 atgcagatcc ggaacataat ggtgcagggc gctgacttcc gcgtttccag actttacgaa
     3001 acacggaaac cgaagaccat tcatgttgtt gctcaggtcg cagacgtttt gcagcagcag
     3061 tcgcttcacg ttcgctcgcg tatcggtgat tcattctgct aaccagtaag gcaaccccgc
     3121 cagcctagcc gggtcctcaa cgacaggagc acgatcatgc gcacccgtgg ggccgccatg
     3181 ccggcgataa tggcctgctt ctcgccgaaa cgtttggtgg cgggaccagt gacgaaggct
     3241 tgagcgaggg cgtgcaagat tccgaatacc gcaagcgaca ggccgatcat cgtcgcgctc
     3301 cagcgaaagc ggtcctcgcc gaaaatgacc cagagcgctg ccggcacctg tcctacgagt
     3361 tgcatgataa agaagacagt cataagtgcg gcgacgatag tcatgccccg cgcccaccgg
     3421 aaggagctga ctgggttgaa ggctctcaag ggcatcggtc gagatcccgg tgcctaatga
     3481 gtgagctaac ttacattaat tgcgttgcgc tcactgcccg ctttccagtc gggaaacctg
     3541 tcgtgccagc tgcattaatg aatcggccaa cgcgcgggga gaggcggttt gcgtattggg
     3601 cgccagggtg gtttttcttt tcaccagtga gacgggcaac agctgattgc ccttcaccgc
     3661 ctggccctga gagagttgca gcaagcggtc cacgctggtt tgccccagca ggcgaaaatc
     3721 ctgtttgatg gtggttaacg gcgggatata acatgagctg tcttcggtat cgtcgtatcc
     3781 cactaccgag atatccgcac caacgcgcag cccggactcg gtaatggcgc gcattgcgcc
     3841 cagcgccatc tgatcgttgg caaccagcat cgcagtggga acgatgccct cattcagcat
     3901 ttgcatggtt tgttgaaaac cggacatggc actccagtcg ccttcccgtt ccgctatcgg
     3961 ctgaatttga ttgcgagtga gatatttatg ccagccagcc agacgcagac gcgccgagac
     4021 agaacttaat gggcccgcta acagcgcgat ttgctggtga cccaatgcga ccagatgctc
     4081 cacgcccagt cgcgtaccgt cttcatggga gaaaataata ctgttgatgg gtgtctggtc
     4141 agagacatca agaaataacg ccggaacatt agtgcaggca gcttccacag caatggcatc
     4201 ctggtcatcc agcggatagt taatgatcag cccactgacg cgttgcgcga gaagattgtg
     4261 caccgccgct ttacaggctt cgacgccgct tcgttctacc atcgacacca ccacgctggc
     4321 acccagttga tcggcgcgag atttaatcgc cgcgacaatt tgcgacggcg cgtgcagggc
     4381 cagactggag gtggcaacgc caatcagcaa cgactgtttg cccgccagtt gttgtgccac
     4441 gcggttggga atgtaattca gctccgccat cgccgcttcc actttttccc gcgttttcgc
     4501 agaaacgtgg ctggcctggt tcaccacgcg ggaaacggtc tgataagaga caccggcata
     4561 ctctgcgaca tcgtataacg ttactggttt cacattcacc accctgaatt gactctcttc
     4621 cgggcgctat catgccatac cgcgaaaggt tttgcgccat tcgatggtgt ccgggatctc
     4681 gacgctctcc cttatgcgac tcctgcatta ggaagcagcc cagtagtagg ttgaggccgt
     4741 tgagcaccgc cgccgcaagg aatggtgcat gcaaggagat ggcgcccaac agtcccccgg
     4801 ccacggggcc tgccaccata cccacgccga aacaagcgct catgagcccg aagtggcgag
     4861 cccgatcttc cccatcggtg atgtcggcga tataggcgcc agcaaccgca cctgtggcgc
     4921 cggtgatgcc ggccacgatg cgtccggcgt agaggatcga gatctcgatc ccgcgaaatt
     4981 aatacgactc actatagggt tgccatgtgt atgtgggaga cggtcgggtc catctgagac
     5041 ggtcgggtcc agatattcgt atctgtcgag tagagtgtgg gctcagatgt cgagtagagt
     5101 gtgggctccc acatactctg atgatccaga cggtcgggtc catctgagac ggtcgggtcc
     5161 agatattcgt atctgtcgag tagagtgtgg gctcagatgt cgagtagagt gtgggctgga
     5221 tcattcatgg caagctagca taaccccttg gggcctctaa acgggtcttg aggggttttt
     5281 tgctcgagca ccaccaccac caccactgag atccggctgc taacaaagcc cgaaaggaag
     5341 ctgagttggc tgctgccacc gctgagcaat aactagcata accccttggg gcctctaaac
     5401 gggtcttgag gggttttttg ctgaaaggag gaactatatc cggat
//
