>Addgene plasmid #66843 | pET28c-F30-2xdBroccoli | addgene partial sequence | sequence record 117486 | pRcoM1bs-R 5'-GAGAGGCGGTTTGCGTATT-3'
AGACGGGCAACAGCTGATTGCCCTTCACCGCCTGGCCCTGAGAGAGTTGCAGCAAGCGGTCCACGCTGGT
TTGCCCCAGCAGGCGAAAATCCTGTTTGATGGTGGTTAACGGCGGGATATAACATGAGCTGTCTTCGGTA
TCGTCGTATCCCACTACCGAGATATCCGCACCAACGCGCAGCCCGGACTCGGTAATGGCGCGCATTGCGC
CCAGCGCCATCTGATCGTTGGCAACCAGCATCGCAGTGGGAACGATGCCCTCATTCAGCATTTGCATGGT
TTGTTGAAAACCGGACATGGCACTCCAGTCGCCTTCCCGTTCCGCTATCGGCTGAATTTGATTGCGAGTG
AGATATTTATGCCAGCCAGCCAGACGCAGACGCGCCGAGACAGAACTTAATGGGCCCGCTAACAGCGCGA
TTTGCTGGTGACCCAATGCGACCAGATGCTCCACGCCCAGTCGCGTACCGTCTTCATGGGAGAAAATAAT
ACTGTTGATGGGTGTCTGGTCAGAGACATCAAGAAATAACGCCGGAACATTAGTGCAGGCAGCTTCCACA
GCAATGGCATCCTGGTCATCCAGCGGATAGTTAATGATCAGCCCACTGACGCGTTGCGCGAGAAGATTGT
GCACCGCCGCTTTACAGGCTTCGACGCCGCTTCGTTCTACCATCGACACCACCACGCTGGCACCCAGTTG
ATCGGCGCGAGATTTAATCGCCGCGACAATTTGCGACGGCGCGTGCAGGGCCAGACTGGAGGTGGCAACG
CCAATCAGCAACGACTGTTTGCCCGCCAGTTGTTGTGCCACGCGGTTGGGAA
