>Addgene plasmid #66843 | pET28c-F30-2xdBroccoli | addgene partial sequence | sequence record 118422 | T7 5'-TAATACGACTCACTATAGGG-3'
GGTCGGGTCCATCTGAGACGGTCGGGTCCAGATATTCGTATCTGTCGAGTAGAGTGTGGGCTCAGATGTC
GAGTAGAGTGTGGGCTCCCACATACTCTGATGATCCAGACGGTCGGGTCCATCTGAGACGGTCGGGTCCA
GATATTCGTATCTGTCGAGTAGAGTGTGGGCTCAGATGTCGAGTAGAGTGTGGGCTGGATCATTCATGGC
AAGCTAGCATAACCCCTTGGGGCCTCTAAACGGGTCTTGAGGGGTTTTTTGCTCGAGCACCACCACCACC
ACCACTGAGATCCGGCTGCTAACAAAGCCCGAAAGGAAGCTGAGTTGGCTGCTGCCACCGCTGAGCAATA
ACTAGCATAACCCCTTGGGGCCTCTAAACGGGTCTTGAGGGGTTTTTTGCTGAAAGGAGGAACTATATCC
GGATTGGCGAATGGG
[124 nt withheld, positions 436-559]
C
[91 nt withheld, positions 561-651]
A
[49 nt withheld, positions 653-701]
CCTTTGACGTTGGAGTCCACGTTCTTT
[37 nt withheld, positions 729-765]
ACCCTATCTCGGTCTATTCTTTTGATTTATAAGGGATTTTGCCGATTTCGGCCTATTGGTTAAAAAATGA
GCTGATTTAACAAAAATTTAACGCGAATTTTAACAAAATATTAACGCTTACA
